>Addgene plasmid #131702 | Thy1.1-muSOX | addgene full sequence | sequence record 258450 | Addgene NGS Result
TAGTTATTAATAGTAATCAATTACGGGGTCATTAGTTCATAGCCCATATATGGAGTTCCGCGTTACATAA
CTTACGGTAAATGGCCCGCCTGGCTGACCGCCCAACGACCCCCGCCCATTGACGTCAATAATGACGTATG
TTCCCATAGTAACGCCAATAGGGACTTTCCATTGACGTCAATGGGTGGAGTATTTACGGTAAACTGCCCA
CTTGGCAGTACATCAAGTGTATCATATGCCAAGTACGCCCCCTATTGACGTCAATGACGGTAAATGGCCC
GCCTGGCATTATGCCCAGTACATGACCTTATGGGACTTTCCTACTTGGCAGTACATCTACGTATTAGTCA
TCGCTATTACCATGGTGATGCGGTTTTGGCAGTACATCAATGGGCGTGGATAGCGGTTTGACTCACGGGG
ATTTCCAAGTCTCCACCCCATTGACGTCAATGGGAGTTTGTTTTGGCACCAAAATCAACGGGACTTTCCA
AAATGTCGTAACAACTCCGCCCCATTGACGCAAATGGGCGGTAGGCGTGTACGGTGGGAGGTCTATATAA
GCAGAGCTGGTTTAGTGAACCGTCAGATCCGATGGGTATGAACCCAGCCATCAGCGTCGCTCTCCTGCTC
TCAGTCTTGCAGGTGTCCCGAGGGCAGAAGGTGACCAGCCTGACAGCCTGCCTGGTGAACCAAAACCTTC
GCCTGGACTGCCGCCATGAGAATAACACCAAGGATAACTCCATCCAGCATGAGTTCAGCCTGACCCGAGA
GAAGAGGAAGCACGTGCTCTCAGGCACCCTTGGGATACCCGAGCACACGTACCGCTCCCGCGTCACCCTC
TCCAACCAGCCCTATATCAAGGTCCTTACCCTAGCCAACTTCACCACCAAGGATGAGGGCGACTACTTTT
GTGAGCTTCGCGTCTCGGGCGCGAATCCCATGAGCTCCAATAAAAGTATCAGTGTGTATAGAGACAAGCT
GGTCAAGTGTGGCGGCATAAGCCTGCTGGTTCAGAACACATCCTGGATGCTGCTGCTGCTGCTTTCCCTC
TCCCTCCTCCAAGCCCTGGACTTCATTTCTCTGAACTTCGACCTTCTTAAGCTTGCCGGAGACGTCGAGT
CCAACCCTGGGCCCTTGGGAATTCTCATGGAAGGGTCGATTATTCTGGATTTTTTTGAAAAGGATGATTT
GTTGGAAGTTCTGGGAAACATGGCCCGGGAAAATCAACTAGAATCACTGGCAACTCTTAATTTTTCTGCA
TTTATAAGATCACCCCAAGTTCAAGAGCTCCTGGCAACATCAAAGACTTCTGTACGTATTTCTGATATGA
GGTTGACGTACTATTACTTTCTGTTTCTCAGACTTAATGAATATATTGGGAATACTGCCATAATGGGCGT
TTTTAAGGACATGATGCACCTGACAGACAACAGTGAGGTGTCTGCCGTGTATGCTGCGTGTCGGGACGTG
ACCCCAGATATAAAGTATGCAGTGTGCCAGAGAATAGAAGCCCTGACTAGGGGACAGCAGGATAATGAAC
TATGGGACATTCTGCGTGACGGCATGATCTCATCATCTAAATTTCAGTGGGCTGTAAAACAACATAGCAT
CAACAAGAAACTGTTTAATCCACAGCCTATAAAGGTTAATCACTATTTTGCTGGTCCTCTAGCCTTTGGG
ATAAGATGTGAACAAACTGTTAAAAAAATTTTGAGTGAGCTTATTCATCCAAACTTGCCAAGATTTCATG
ATTGTGGATTTTTGCCCAGTGCAATTGATGGAATTTTTGGAGTTTCCCTGGACACTGCTTTCAATGTGTT
TACAGATAGCAGCGGACTTGTGCACTTTGAACCAGATAGTATTGTGTATGAAATAAAGTCCAGATATAAG
TACCAGTTTTCAAAATCTGAATTTGATGGTCTGGCCAAGAAATATTTGGATCTCTACAAAAACCCCTGTG
AGGCAACTTTTATCAAGTTCATAAACTGTATTTCAAGACCCGCTGTTGAATATGTTCCACATGGAAAACT
TCCCTCAGAAAGTGACTATCTAATCACCCACTCCATGAACTGGAAAACCAGCAACAAGAGAAAGCGCAAA
ATCACTGATAGTCATATCTGTCTTAAAAAATGTCTACTTCACAACATGTATCAACAATCAACAGTTTATA
TCTTGTCAGACCCCTCTGAGACTTCTGGAAAAATCACCATTAAGGCATCTTTTCCCATAGATGTATTTGT
GAATCCTGCACACAACTACTTTTACCAGGTGGCGCTCCAAAATATGGTTGTTCAAGATTACATTGAATTT
GGTCAGGGTGTATATAAAAGACTAGGCCATCAGAAGAATTTCATAGCATCTGGATTTTTCAGAAAGAGAC
ACTTTTCTGATCCTGCTGTTTGCTCCATTGGTAATTGTGGAAAGTTGGATACTACAGACGAGATACCAGT
GGCGCTCATCATCACTCCTGTTAGGATTCCATCTACTGTGCTGCACGAGTACCTCAAGAAAGCAATTGAT
TTTTGGAATCAGTGTGCTGAGGCAAACTTTGACCATATCCCATGGGGGCAGCTTTCGGATGTTGCAAGAA
AACCCATAACCCCCTAAGGATCCACCGGATCTAGATAACTGATCATAATCAGCCATACCACATTTGTAGA
GGTTTTACTTGCTTTAAAAAACCTCCCACACCTCCCCCTGAACCTGAAACATAAAATGAATGCAATTGTT
GTTGTTAACTTGTTTATTGCAGCTTATAATGGTTACAAATAAAGCAATAGCATCACAAATTTCACAAATA
AAGCATTTTTTTCACTGCATTCTAGTTGTGGTTTGTCCAAACTCATCAATGTATCTTAACGCGTAAATTG
TAAGCGTTAATATTTTGTTAAAATTCGCGTTAAATTTTTGTTAAATCAGCTCATTTTTTAACCAATAGGC
CGAAATCGGCAAAATCCCTTATAAATCAAAAGAATAGACCGAGATAGGGT
[37 nt withheld, positions 2991-3027]
AAAGAACGTGGACTCCAACGTCAAAGG
[49 nt withheld, positions 3055-3103]
T
[91 nt withheld, positions 3105-3195]
G
[124 nt withheld, positions 3197-3320]
CAGGTGGCACTTTTCGGGGAAATGTGCGCGGAACCCCTATTTGTTTATTTTTCTAAATACATTCAAATAT
GTATCCGCTCATGAGACAATAACCCTGATAAATGCTTCAATAATATTGAAAAAGGAAGAGTCCTGAGGCG
GAAAGAACCAGCTGTGGAATGTGTGTCAGTTAGGGTGTGGAAAGTCCCCAGGCTCCCCAGCAGGCAGAAG
TATGCAAAGCATGCATCTCAATTAGTCAGCAACCAGGTGTGGAAAGTCCCCAGGCTCCCCAGCAGGCAGA
AGTATGCAAAGCATGCATCTCAATTAGTCAGCAACCATAGTCCCGCCCCTAACTCCGCCCATCCCGCCCC
TAACTCCGCCCAGTTCCGCCCATTCTCCGCCCCATGGCTGACTAATTTTTTTTATTTATGCAGAGGCCGA
GGCCGCCTCGGCCTCTGAGCTATTCCAGAAGTAGTGAGGAGGCTTTTTTGGAGGCCTAGGCTTTTGCAAA
GATCGATCAAGAGACAGGATGAGGATCGTTTCGCATGATTGAACAAGATGGATTGCACGCAGGTTCTCCG
GCCGCTTGGGTGGAGAGGCTATTCGGCTATGACTGGGCACAACAGACAATCGGCTGCTCTGATGCCGCCG
TGTTCCGGCTGTCAGCGCAGGGGCGCCCGGTTCTTTTTGTCAAGACCGACCTGTCCGGTGCCCTGAATGA
ACTGCAAGACGAGGCAGCGCGGCTATCGTGGCTGGCCACGACGGGCGTTCCTTGCGCAGCTGTGCTCGAC
GTTGTCACTGAAGCGGGAAGGGACTGGCTGCTATTGGGCGAAGTGCCGGGGCAGGATCTCCTGTCATCTC
ACCTTGCTCCTGCCGAGAAAGTATCCATCATGGCTGATGCAATGCGGCGGCTGCATACGCTTGATCCGGC
TACCTGCCCATTCGACCACCAAGCGAAACATCGCATCGAGCGAGCACGTACTCGGATGGAAGCCGGTCTT
GTCGATCAGGATGATCTGGACGAAGAGCATCAGGGGCTCGCGCCAGCCGAACTGTTCGCCAGGCTCAAGG
CGAGCATGCCCGACGGCGAGGATCTCGTCGTGACCCATGGCGATGCCTGCTTGCCGAATATCATGGTGGA
AAATGGCCGCTTTTCTGGATTCATCGACTGTGGCCGGCTGGGTGTGGCGGACCGCTATCAGGACATAGCG
TTGGCTACCCGTGATATTGCTGAAGAGCTTGGCGGCGAATGGGCTGACCGCTTCCTCGTGCTTTACGGTA
TCGCCGCTCCCGATTCGCAGCGCATCGCCTTCTATCGCCTTCTTGACGAGTTCTTCTGAGCGGGACTCTG
GGGTTCGAAATGACCGACCAAGCGACGCCCAACCTGCCATCACGAGATTTCGATTCCACCGCCGCCTTCT
ATGAAAGGTTGGGCTTCGGAATCGTTTTCCGGGACGCCGGCTGGATGATCCTCCAGCGCGGGGATCTCAT
GCTGGAGTTCTTCGCCCACCCTAGGGGGAGGCTAACTGAAACACGGAAGGAGACAATACCGGAAGGAACC
CGCGCTATGACGGCAATAAAAAGACAGAATAAAACGCACGGTGTTGGGTCGTTTGTTCATAAACGCGGGG
TTCGGTCCCAGGGCTGGCACTCTGTCGATACCCCACCGAGACCCCATTGGGGCCAATACGCCCGCGTTTC
TTCCTTTTCCCCACCCCACCCCCCAAGTTCGGGTGAAGGCCCAGGGCTCGCAGCCAACGTCGGGGCGGCA
GGCCCTGCCATAGCCTCAGGTTACTCATATATACTTTAGATTGATTTAAAACTTCATTTTTAATTTAAAA
AAATCTAGGTGAAGATCCTTTTTGATAATCTCATGACCAAAATCCCTTAACGTGAGTTTTCGTTCCACTG
AGCGTCAGACCCCGTAGAAAAGATCAAAGGATCTTCTTGAGATCCTTTTTTTCTGCGCGTAATCTGCTGC
TTGCAAACAAAAAAACCACCGCTACCAGCGGTGGTTTGTTTGCCGGATCAAGAGCTACCAACTCTTTTTC
CGAAGGTAACTGGCTTCAGCAGAGCGCAGATACCAAATACTGTTCTTCTAGTGTAGCCGTAGTTAGGCCA
CCACTTCAAGAACTCTGTAGCACCGCCTACATACCTCGCTCTGCTAATCCTGTTACCAGTGGCTGCTGCC
AGTGGCGATAAGTCGTGTCTTACCGGGTTGGACTCAAGACGATAGTTACCGGATAAGGCGCAGCGGTCGG
GCTGAACGGGGGGTTCGTGCACACAGCCCAGCTTGGAGCGAACGACCTACACCGAACTGAGATACCTACA
GCGTGAGCTATGAGAAAGCGCCACGCTTCCCGAAGGGAGAAAGGCGGACAGGTATCCGGTAAGCGGCAGG
GTCGGAACAGGAGAGCGCACGAGGGAGCTTCCAGGGGGAAACGCCTGGTATCTTTATAGTCCTGTCGGGT
TTCGCCACCTCTGACTTGAGCGTCGATTTTTGTGATGCTCGTCAGGGGGGCGGAGCCTATGGAAAAACGC
CAGCAACGCGGCCTTTTTACGGTTCCTGGCCTTTTGCTGGCCTTTTGCTCACATGTTCTTTCCTGCGTTA
TCCCCTGATTCTGTGGATAACCGTATTACCGCCATGCAT
Features (pLannotate 1.2.2; 13 found; start..end, strand, type, name):
     61..364     +  enhancer       CMV enhancer: human cytomegalovirus immediate early enhancer
    365..568     +  promoter       CMV promoter: human cytomegalovirus (CMV) immediate early promoter
    598..1083    +  CDS            Thy1.1: mouse GPI-anchored cell surface glycoprotein of the immunoglobulin superfamily This allele of Thy1 is also known as CD90.1.
   2630..2714    +  CDS            large T antigen (fragment): large T antigen from SV40 (simian virus 40)
   2737..2858    +  polyA_signal   SV40 poly(A) signal: SV40 polyadenylation signal
   2892..3320    -  rep_origin     f1 ori (sequence partly withheld): f1 bacteriophage origin of replication; arrow indicates direction of (+) strand synthesis
   3347..3451    +  promoter       AmpR promoter: bla
   3453..3810    +  promoter       SV40 promoter: SV40 enhancer and early promoter
   3845..4639    +  CDS            NeoR/KanR: aminoglycoside phosphotransferase from Tn5; aph(3')-II (or nptII); confers resistance to neomycin, kanamycin, and G418 (Geneticin®)
   4660..4812    +  CDS            ble (fragment): BLE_KLEPN - Experimental evidence at protein level: Swiss-Prot protein existence level 1. Binding protein with a strong affinity to the bleomycin family of antibiotics. Binds to CL990; an antimitotic-antibiotic compound. From Klebsiella pneumoniae.
   4871..4918    +  polyA_signal   HSV TK poly(A) signal: herpes simplex virus thymidine kinase polyadenylation signal (Cole and Stacy, 1985)
   5009..5025    -  polyA_signal   bGH poly(A) signal (fragment): bovine growth hormone polyadenylation signal
   5247..5835    +  rep_origin     ori: high-copy-number ColE1/pMB1/pBR322/pUC origin of replication
