[The description below was written by a language model from this plasmid's Addgene catalogue record and pLannotate feature annotations shown in this document.]
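Description:
Thy1.1-muSOX is a 5,949 bp mammalian expression plasmid built on a pCMV backbone. It replicates in E. coli from a high-copy ColE1/pUC-type origin and is selected with kanamycin. Resistance comes from a Tn5 NeoR/KanR (aminoglycoside phosphotransferase) gene placed behind tandem bacterial (AmpR/bla) and SV40 early promoters and terminated by an HSV TK polyadenylation signal. This dual-promoter arrangement lets the same marker give kanamycin resistance in bacteria and, in principle, G418 resistance in mammalian cells. An f1 phage origin is also present. The short annotated fragments of ble, bGH poly(A) and SV40 large T antigen appear to be backbone remnants rather than functional elements.

The payload is a roughly 2 kb insert, cloned between EcoRI and BamHI, driven by the human CMV immediate-early enhancer and promoter and followed by an SV40 poly(A) signal. It encodes Thy1.1 (CD90.1), a mouse GPI-anchored cell-surface glycoprotein, followed by a P2A self-cleaving peptide and muSOX. The feature table annotates only the Thy1.1 coding region. The P2A and muSOX portions are described in the catalogue entry and presumably occupy the unannotated stretch between Thy1.1 and the SV40 terminator. Ribosome skipping at the P2A site yields two separate proteins from a single transcript, so surface display of Thy1.1 marks the cells that also express muSOX. The stated purpose is to enrich pure populations of transfected cells through this surface marker. The associated publication concerns how cytoplasmic mRNA degradation alters RNA-binding protein localisation and transcription. The record itself does not describe the origin or activity of muSOX.
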