Addgene plasmid #131702: Thy1.1-muSOX
Purpose: encodes Thy1.1 followed by a P2A site and muSOX for enriching pure populations of transfected cells
Depositing lab: Britt Glaunsinger. Depositing organization: University of California, Berkeley. Publication: Changes in mRNA abundance drive shuttling of RNA binding proteins, linking cytoplasmic RNA degradation to transcription. Gilbertson S, Federspiel JD, Hartenian E, Cristea IM, Glaunsinger B. Elife. 2018 Oct 3;7. pii: 37663. doi: 10.7554/eLife.37663. PubMed 30281021.
Backbone
  Vector backbone: pCMV
  Total vector size (bp): 5949
  Vector type: Mammalian Expression
Growth in bacteria
  Bacterial resistance: Kanamycin, 50 μg/mL
  Growth temperature: 37°C
  Growth strain: DH5alpha
  Copy number: Unknown
Gene/Insert
  Gene/Insert name: Thy1.1-muSOX (alt name: CD90.1)
  Insert size (bp): 2016
  Promoter: CMV
  Cloning method: Restriction Enzyme; 5′ cloning site EcoRI (unknown if destroyed); 3′ cloning site BamHI (unknown if destroyed)
  Sequencing primers: 5′ CGCAAATGGGCGGTAGGCGTG; 3′ ttgtttattgcagcttataatggtt
Terms and licenses: Academic/Nonprofit Terms; Industry Terms: Not Available to Industry
How to cite: Thy1.1-muSOX was a gift from Britt Glaunsinger (Addgene plasmid # 131702 ; http://n2t.net/addgene:131702 ; RRID:Addgene_131702)
